Addgene plasmid #211202: pBiT3.1-N_DPH7:1-452
Purpose: Mammalian expression of full-length human DPH7. N-terminal HiBiT tag.
Depositing lab: Cheryl Arrowsmith. Depositing organization: University of Toronto. Publication: A Target Class Ligandability Evaluation of WD40 Repeat-Containing Proteins. Ackloo S, Li F, Szewczyk M, Seitova A, Loppnau P, Zeng H, Xu J, Ahmad S, Arnautova YA, Baghaie AJ, Beldar S, Bolotokova A, Centrella PA, Chau I, Clark MA, Cuozzo JW, Dehghani-Tafti S, Disch JS, Dong A, Dumas A, Feng JA, Ghiabi P, Gibson E, Gilmer J, Goldman B, Green SR, Guie MA, Guilinger JP, Harms N, Herasymenko O, Houliston S, Hutchinson A, Kearnes S, Keefe AD, Kimani SW, Kramer T, Kutera M, Kwak HA, Lento C, Li Y, Liu J, Loup J, Machado RAC, Mulhern CJ, Perveen S, Righetto GL, Riley P, Shrestha S, Sigel EA, Silva M, Sintchak MD, Slakman BL, Taylor RD, Thompson J, Torng W, Underkoffler C, von Rechenberg M, Walsh RT, Watson I, Wilson DJ, Wolf E, Yadav M, Yazdi AK, Zhang J, Zhang Y, Santhakumar V, Edwards AM, Barsyte-Lovejoy D, Schapira M, Brown PJ, Halabelian L, Arrowsmith CH. J Med Chem. 2025 Jan 23;68(2):1092-1112. doi: 10.1021/acs.jmedchem.4c02010. Epub 2024 Nov 4. PubMed 39495097.
Backbone
  Vector backbone: pBiT3.1-N
  Backbone manufacturer: Promega
  Vector type: Mammalian Expression
  Selectable markers: Neomycin (select with G418)
Growth in bacteria
  Bacterial resistance: Kanamycin, 50 μg/mL
  Growth temperature: 37°C
  Growth strain: DH5alpha
  Copy number: High Copy
Gene/Insert
  Gene/Insert name: DPH7:M1-N452 (alt name: WDR85)
  Species: H. sapiens (human)
  Insert size (bp): 1356
  Mutation: wild type
  Entrez Gene: WDR85 (a.k.a. C9orf112, FLJ90634, RP11-48C7.3)
  Promoter: CMV
  Tag / fusion protein: MVSGWRLFKKISGSSGGSSG (N terminal on insert)
  Cloning method: Ligation Independent Cloning
  Sequencing primers: 5′ T7; 3′ TTGCTCAGCGGTGGCAGCAG
Resource information
  A portion of this plasmid was derived from a plasmid made by: Mammalian Gene Collection (BC003123.1)
Terms and licenses: Academic/Nonprofit Terms; Industry Terms: Not Available to Industry
Depositor comments: 5' Cloning Site: Xho1 (not destroyed), 3' Cloning Site: Xba1 (not destroyed).
How to cite: pBiT3.1-N_DPH7:1-452 was a gift from Cheryl Arrowsmith (Addgene plasmid # 211202 ; http://n2t.net/addgene:211202 ; RRID:Addgene_211202)
