[The description below was written by a language model from this plasmid's Addgene catalogue record and pLannotate feature annotations shown in this document.]
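Description:
pBiT3.1-N_DPH7:1-452 is a 5,640 bp mammalian expression plasmid built on Promega's pBiT3.1-N backbone. It encodes full-length, wild-type human DPH7 (also called WDR85; residues M1–N452, a 1,356 bp insert) fused at its N terminus to the small HiBiT peptide through a flexible glycine/serine linker. The coding sequence was derived from a Mammalian Gene Collection clone and inserted by ligation-independent cloning between XhoI and XbaI sites that remain intact. Transcription is driven by the CMV immediate-early enhancer and promoter, followed by a chimeric β-globin/immunoglobulin intron that promotes efficient mRNA processing. A T7 promoter just upstream of the ORF serves as a sequencing primer site and could support in vitro transcription. An SV40 polyadenylation signal terminates the transcript.

The plasmid replicates in E. coli at high copy from a ColE1/pUC-type origin and is selected with kanamycin through a neo (nptII) gene driven by the bacterial EM7 promoter. The catalogue lists neomycin/G418 as the mammalian selectable marker. However, the feature table shows only the bacterial promoter directly upstream of neo, and it also annotates an SV40 promoter-driven blasticidin S deaminase cassette with a synthetic poly(A) signal, which the catalogue does not mention. The mammalian selection options are therefore not fully consistent between the two sources. A single loxP site is annotated upstream of the EM7 promoter.

DPH7 is a WD40-repeat protein that demethylates diphthine methyl ester during diphthamide biosynthesis on elongation factor 2. HiBiT complements the LgBiT fragment to reconstitute NanoLuc luciferase, which allows luminescent quantification of the tagged protein in cells or lysates. The plasmid was deposited with a study of WD40-repeat protein ligandability, but the record does not state the specific assays used.
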