Features (pLannotate 1.2.2; 17 found; start..end, strand, type, name):
     24..105     -  polyA_signal   SV40 poly(A) signal: SV40 polyadenylation signal
    128..211     -  CDS            large T antigen (fragment): large T antigen from SV40 (simian virus 40)
    276..641     +  enhancer       CMV enhancer: human cytomegalovirus immediate early enhancer
    643..842     +  promoter       CMV promoter: human cytomegalovirus (CMV) immediate early promoter
    981..1113    +  intron         chimeric intron: chimera between introns from human β-globin and immunoglobulin heavy chain genes
   1157..1175    +  promoter       T7 promoter: promoter for bacteriophage T7 RNA polymerase
   1250..2605    +  CDS            DPH7: DPH7_HUMAN - Also known as C9orf112, WDR85. Experimental evidence at protein level: Swiss-Prot protein existence level 1. Catalyzes the demethylation of diphthine methyl ester to form diphthine, an intermediate diphthamide biosynthesis, a post- translational modification of histidine which occurs in translation elongation factor 2 (EEF2) which can be ADP-ribosylated by diphtheria toxin and by Pseudomonas exotoxin A (Eta). From Homo sapiens (Human).
   2636..2654    +  misc_feature   MCS (fragment): pUC18/19 multiple cloning site
   2703..2824    -  polyA_signal   SV40 poly(A) signal: SV40 polyadenylation signal
   2847..2915    -  CDS            large T antigen (fragment): large T antigen from SV40 (simian virus 40)
   2939..2972    +  protein_bind   loxP: Cre-mediated recombination occurs in the 8-bp core sequence (GCATACAT). Cre recombinase
   2982..3029    +  promoter       EM7 promoter: synthetic bacterial promoter&nbsp
   3061..3852    +  CDS            neo: KKA2_KLEPN - Also known as kan, nptII. Experimental evidence at protein level: Swiss-Prot protein existence level 1. Resistance to kanamycin, neomycin, paromomycin, ribostamycin, butirosin and gentamicin B. From Klebsiella pneumoniae.
   4013..4601    -  rep_origin     ori: high-copy-number ColE1/pMB1/pBR322/pUC origin of replication
   4727..4775    -  polyA_signal   poly(A) signal: synthetic polyadenylation signal
   4799..5197    -  CDS            BSD: blasticidin S deaminase; Aspergillus terreus BSD; confers resistance to blasticidin
   5228..5585    -  promoter       SV40 promoter: SV40 enhancer and early promoter
>Addgene plasmid #211202 | pBiT3.1-N_DPH7:1-452 | addgene full sequence | sequence record 425787 | Addgene NGS Result
AAGACGCGTTAATTAAGACGTCGGCAGTGAAAAAAATGCTTTATTTGTGAAATTTGTGATGCTATTGCTT
TATTTGTAACCATTATAAGCTGCAATAAACAAGTTAACAACAACAATTGCATTCATTTTATGTTTCAGGT
TCAGGGGGAGGTGTGGGAGGTTTTTTAAAGCAAGTAAAACCTCTACAAATGTGGTATGGCTGATTATGAT
CCGCGGCCGCAATACGTCGACGTTATCAGCTGACTTCGTACGAGAGCCTAGGATTATGGCGCGCCACTAG
TTATTAATAGTAATCAATTACGGGGTCATTAGTTCATAGCCCATATATGGAGTTCCGCGTTACATAACTT
ACGGTAAATGGCCCGCCTGGCTGACCGCCCAACGACCCCCGCCCATTGACGTCAATAATGACGTATGTTC
CCATAGTAACGCCAATAGGGACTTTCCATTGACGTCAATGGGTGGAGTATTTACGGTAAACTGCCCACTT
GGCAGTACATCAAGTGTATCATATGCCAAGTCCGCCCCCTATTGACGTCAATGACGGTAAATGGCCCGCC
TGGCATTATGCCCAGTACATGACCTTACGGGACTTTCCTACTTGGCAGTACATCTACGTATTAGTCATCG
CTATTACCATGGTGATGCGGTTTTGGCAGTACACCAATGGGCGTGGATAGCGGTTTGACTCACGGGGATT
TCCAAGTCTCCACCCCATTGACGTCAATGGGAGTTTGTTTTGGCACCAAAATCAACGGGACTTTCCAAAA
TGTCGTAATAACCCCGCCCCGTTGACGCAAATGGGCGGTAGGCGTGTACGGTGGGAGGTCTATATAAGCA
GAGCTGGTTTAGTGAACCGTCAGATCACTAGAATCTTTATTGCGGTAGTTTATCACAGTTAAATTGCTAA
CGCAGTCAGTGCTTCTGACACAACAGTCTCGAACTTAAGCTGCAGAAGTTGGTCGTGAGGCACTGGGCAG
GTAAGTATCAAGGTTACAAGACAGGTTTAAGGAGACCAATAGAAACTGGGCTTGTCGAGACAGAGAAGAC
TCTTGCGTTTCTGATAGGCACCTATTGGTCTTACTGACATCCACTTTGCCTTTCTCTCCACAGGTGTCCA
CTCCCAGTTCAATTACAGCTCTTAAGGCTAGAGTATTAATACGACTCACTATAGGGGTTAGCGATCGCCA
TGGTGAGCGGCTGGCGGCTGTTCAAGAAGATTAGCGGGAGCTCCGGTGGCTCGAGCGGTATGATGGGCTG
TTTCGCCCTGCAAACGGTGGACACCGAGCTGACCGCGGACTCGGTGGAGTGGTGCCCGCTGCAAGGCTGC
AGGCACCTGCTGGCGTGCGGGACCTACCAGCTGCGGCGGCCGGAGGACCGGCCTGCCGGCCCCCAGAACA
AGGGTGGAATGGAAGTTAAGGAGCCTCAGGTCCGTTTAGGCCGTCTCTTCCTGTACAGTTTCAATGACAA
CAACTCTATTCACCCTCTGGTCGAGGTCCAAAGAAAAGATACTTCTGCAATCCTGGACATGAAATGGTGT
CACATCCCGGTGGCTGGACATGCCCTCTTGGGCTTGGCAGATGCCAGTGGATCCATACAACTGCTCCGCC
TGGTGGAATCTGAGAAGAGCCACGTGCTGGAGCCATTGTCCAGCCTTGCCCTGGAGGAGCAGTGTCTGGC
TTTGTCCCTAGATTGGTCCACTGGGAAAACTGGAAGGGCCGGGGACCAGCCCTTGAAGATCATCAGCAGT
GACTCCACAGGGCAGCTCCACCTCCTGATGGTGAATGAGACGAGGCCCAGGCTGCAGAAAGTGGCCTCAT
GGCAGGCACATCAATTCGAGGCCTGGATTGCTGCTTTCAATTACTGGCATCCAGAAATTGTGTATTCAGG
GGGCGACGATGGCCTTCTGAGGGGCTGGGACACCAGGGTACCCGGCAAATTTCTCTTCACCAGCAAAAGA
CACACCATGGGTGTGTGCAGCATCCAGAGCAGCCCTCATCGGGAGCACATCCTGGCCACGGGAAGCTATG
ATGAACACATCCTACTGTGGGACACACGAAACATGAAGCAGCCGTTGGCAGATACGCCTGTGCAGGGTGG
GGTATGGAGAATCAAGTGGCACCCTTTCCACCACCACCTGCTCCTGGCCGCCTGCATGCACAGTGGCTTT
AAGATCCTCAACTGCCAAAAGGCAATGGAGGAGAGGCAGGAGGCGACGGTCCTGACATCTCACACATTGC
CCGACTCGCTGGTGTATGGAGCCGACTGGTCCTGGCTGCTCTTCCGTTCTCTGCAGCGGGCCCCCTCGTG
GTCCTTTCCTAGCAACCTAGGAACCAAGACGGCAGACCTGAAGGGTGCAAGCGAGTTGCCAACACCCTGT
CATGAATGCAGAGAGGATAACGATGGGGAGGGCCATGCCAGACCCCAGAGTGGAATGAAGCCACTCACAG
AGGGCATGAGGAAGAATGGCACCTGGCTGCAGGCTACAGCAGCCACCACACGTGACTGTGGCGTGAACCC
AGAAGAAGCAGACTCAGCCTTCAGCCTCCTGGCCACCTGCTCCTTCTATGACCATGCGCTCCACCTCTGG
GAGTGGGAGGGGAACTAATTTAGAGGTCAAGCTTCGGGGGTTTAAACCTGCAGGCATGCAAGCTGATTTG
GCTGCTGCCACCGCTGAGCAAGGCCGCTTCGAGCAGACATGATAAGATACATTGATGAGTTTGGACAAAC
CACAACTAGAATGCAGTGAAAAAAATGCTTTATTTGTGAAATTTGTGATGCTATTGCTTTATTTGTAACC
ATTATAAGCTGCAATAAACAAGTTAACAACAACAATTGCATTCATTTTATGTTTCAGGTTCAGGGGGAGA
TGTGGGAGGTTTTTTTAAGCAAGTAAAACCTCTACAAATGTGGTAAAATCTTAATTAAGACTTCTAATAT
AACTTCGTATAGCATACATTATACGAAGTTATGGTTCCACTGTTGACAATTAATCATCGGCATAGTATAT
CGGCATAGTATAATACGACAAGGTGAGGAACTAAACCCAGGAGGCAGATCATGATTGAACAAGATGGATT
GCACGCAGGTTCTCCGGCCGCTTGGGTGGAGAGGCTATTCGGCTATGACTGGGCACAACAGACAATCGGC
TGCTCTGATGCCGCCGTGTTCCGGCTGTCAGCGCAGGGGCGCCCGGTTCTTTTTGTCAAGACCGACCTGT
CCGGTGCCCTGAATGAACTGCAGGACGAGGCAGCGCGGCTATCGTGGCTGGCCACGACGGGCGTTCCTTG
CGCAGCTGTGCTCGACGTTGTCACTGAAGCGGGAAGGGACTGGCTGCTATTGGGCGAAGTGCCGGGGCAG
GATCTCCTGTCATCTCACCTTGCTCCTGCCGAGAAAGTATCCATCATGGCTGATGCAATGCGGCGGCTGC
ATACGCTTGATCCGGCTACCTGCCCATTCGACCACCAAGCGAAACATCGCATCGAGCGAGCACGTACTCG
GATGGAAGCCGGTCTTGTCGATCAGGATGATCTGGACGAAGAGCATCAGGGGCTCGCGCCAGCCGAACTG
TTCGCCAGGCTCAAGGCGCGCATGCCCGACGGCGAGGATCTCGTCGTGACCCATGGCGATGCCTGCTTGC
CGAATATCATGGTGGAAAATGGCCGCTTTTCTGGATTCATCGACTGTGGCCGGCTGGGTGTGGCGGACCG
CTATCAGGACATAGCGTTGGCTACCCGTGATATTGCTGAAGAGCTTGGCGGCGAATGGGCTGACCGCTTC
CTCGTGCTTTACGGTATCGCCGCTCCCGATTCGCAGCGCATCGCCTTCTATCGCCTTCTTGACGAGTTCT
TCTGATTCGAAATGACCGACCAAGCGACGCCCAACCGGTATCAGCTCACTCAAAGGCGGTAATACGGTTA
TCCACAGAATCAGGGGATAACGCAGGAAAGAACATGTGAGCAAAAGGCCAGCAAAAGGCCAGGAACCGTA
AAAAGGCCGCGTTGCTGGCGTTTTTCCATAGGCTCCGCCCCCCTGACGAGCATCACAAAAATCGACGCTC
AAGTCAGAGGTGGCGAAACCCGACAGGACTATAAAGATACCAGGCGTTTCCCCCTGGAAGCTCCCTCGTG
CGCTCTCCTGTTCCGACCCTGCCGCTTACCGGATACCTGTCCGCCTTTCTCCCTTCGGGAAGCGTGGCGC
TTTCTCATAGCTCACGCTGTAGGTATCTCAGTTCGGTGTAGGTCGTTCGCTCCAAGCTGGGCTGTGTGCA
CGAACCCCCCGTTCAGCCCGACCGCTGCGCCTTATCCGGTAACTATCGTCTTGAGTCCAACCCGGTAAGA
CACGACTTATCGCCACTGGCAGCAGCCACTGGTAACAGGATTAGCAGAGCGAGGTATGTAGGCGGTGCTA
CAGAGTTCTTGAAGTGGTGGCCTAACTACGGCTACACTAGAAGGACAGTATTTGGTATCTGCGCTCTGCT
GAAGCCAGTTACCTTCGGAAAAAGAGTTGGTAGCTCTTGATCCGGCAAACAAACCACCGCTGGTAGCGGT
GGTTTTTTTGTTTGCAAGCAGCAGATTACGCGCAGAAAAAAAGGATTTCAAGAAGATCCTTTGATCTTTT
CTACGGGGTCTGACGCTCAGTGGAACGAAAACTCACGTTAAGGGATTTTGGTCATGAGATTATCAAAAAG
GATCTTCACCTAGATCCTTTTATAGTCCGGAATCGTCACACAAAAAACCAACACACAGATGTAATGAAAA
TAAAGATATTTTATTGCGGCCATCGTGATGGCTAGAGTTTAGCCCTCCCACACATAACCAGAGGGCAGCA
ATTCACGAATCCCAACTGCCGTCGGCTGTCCATCACTGTCCTTCACTATGGCTTTGATCCCAGGATGCAG
ATCGAGAAGCACCTGTCGGCACCGTCCGCAGGGGCTCAAGATGCCCCTGTTCTCATTTCCGATCGCGACG
ATACAAGTCAGGTTGCCAGCTGCCGCAGCAGCAGCAGTGCCCAGCACCACGAGTTCTGCACAAGGTCCCC
CAGTAAAATGATATACATTGACACCAGTGAAGATGCGGCCGTCGCTAGAGAGAGCTGCGCTGGCGACGCT
GTAGTCTTCAGAGATGGGGATGCTGTTGATTGTAGCCGTTGCTCTTTCAATGAGGGTGGATTCTTCTTGA
GACAAAGGCTTGGCCATGGTGGCGCTAGTGTCAGAAGAATCGAGCTTTTTGCAAAAGCCTAGGCCTCCAA
AAAAGCCTCCTCACTACTTCTGGAATAGCTCAGAGGCCGAGGCGGCCTCGGCCTCTGCATAAATAAAAAA
AATTAGTCAGCCATGGGGCGGAGAATGGGCGGAACTGGGCGGAGTTAGGGGCGGGATGGGCGGAGTTAGG
GGCGGGACTATGGTTGCTGACTAATTGAGATGCATGCTTTGCATACTTCTGCCTGCTGGGGAGCCTGGGG
ACTTTCCACACCTGGTTGCTGACTAATTGAGATGCATGCTTTGCATACTTCTGCCTGCTGGGGAGCCTGG
GGACTTTCCACACCCTAACTGACACACATTCCACAGCTGGTTCTTTCCGCCTCAGAAGGTACCTAACCAA
GTTCCTCTTTCAGAGGTTATTTCAGGCCATGGTGCTGCGC
